Addgene plasmid #98203: UKNP1.21.5
Purpose: Expression of HCV E1E2 genes cloned from patient serum. United Kingdom Nottingham Panel x.xx.xx (genotype.patient number.clone number)
Depositing lab: Jonathan Ball. Depositing organization: University of Nottingham. Publication: A Diverse Panel of Hepatitis C Virus Glycoproteins for Use in Vaccine Research Reveals Extremes of Monoclonal Antibody Neutralization Resistance. Urbanowicz RA, McClure CP, Brown RJ, Tsoleridis T, Persson MA, Krey T, Irving WL, Ball JK, Tarr AW. J Virol. 2015 Dec 23;90(7):3288-301. doi: 10.1128/JVI.02700-15. PubMed 26699643.
Backbone
  Vector backbone: pcDNA3.1_V5-His_Topo
  Backbone manufacturer: Invitrogen
  Vector type: Mammalian Expression
Growth in bacteria
  Bacterial resistance: Ampicillin, 100 μg/mL
  Growth temperature: 37°C
  Growth strain: DH5alpha
  Copy number: High Copy
Gene/Insert
  Gene/Insert name: HCV E1E2 (alt name: UKNP1.21.5)
  Species: Hepatitis C virus
  Insert size (bp): 1734
  GenBank ID: KU285205.1
  Cloning method: TOPO Cloning
  Sequencing primers: 5′ T7F; 3′ bGHR
Terms and licenses: Academic/Nonprofit Terms; Industry Terms: Not Available to Industry
How to cite: UKNP1.21.5 was a gift from Jonathan Ball (Addgene plasmid # 98203 ; http://n2t.net/addgene:98203 ; RRID:Addgene_98203)
