[The description below was written by a language model from this plasmid's Addgene catalogue record and pLannotate feature annotations shown in this document.]
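Description:
UKNP1.21.5 is a mammalian expression plasmid built on the Invitrogen pcDNA3.1 V5-His TOPO backbone. It carries the E1E2 envelope glycoprotein coding region of hepatitis C virus, cloned from patient serum. Its name follows the United Kingdom Nottingham Panel convention of genotype, patient number and clone number, so this is clone 5 from patient 21, genotype 1. The plasmid is maintained in E. coli at high copy from a ColE1/pUC-type origin under ampicillin selection (β-lactamase with its own promoter), and it also contains an f1 phage origin. The two sequence records, a depositor sequence and a repository sequencing result, differ by a single nucleotide in length and give the same feature map.

The roughly 1.7 kb insert was introduced by TOPO cloning. It lies downstream of the human CMV immediate-early enhancer and promoter, with a T7 promoter immediately upstream, and is followed by the bovine growth hormone polyadenylation signal. Automated annotation matches the insert to a fragment of the HCV polyprotein. The NS2 protease text attached to that hit comes from the generic polyprotein database entry and does not describe this insert, which the catalogue lists as E1E2. A V5 epitope tag from the backbone sits about 90 bp past the annotated HCV match, but the record does not state whether it is translated in frame with the glycoproteins. A separate SV40 promoter–neomycin phosphotransferase–SV40 poly(A) cassette allows G418 selection of mammalian cells. The short HIV-1 LTR, ble, lacI and lac promoter hits appear to be small backbone remnants or partial matches.

The plasmid belongs to a diverse panel of patient-derived HCV glycoproteins assembled for vaccine research, in particular for comparing how sensitive or resistant different isolates are to neutralization by monoclonal antibodies.
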