Features (pLannotate 1.2.2; 21 found; start..end, strand, type, name):
     36..80      -  misc_feature   bom (fragment): basis of mobility region from pBR322
    235..614     +  enhancer       CMV enhancer: human cytomegalovirus immediate early enhancer
    615..818     +  promoter       CMV promoter: human cytomegalovirus (CMV) immediate early promoter
    814..847     +  LTR            5' LTR (truncated) (fragment): truncated 5' long terminal repeat (LTR) from HIV-1
    863..881     +  promoter       T7 promoter: promoter for bacteriophage T7 RNA polymerase
    942..2669    +  CDS            POLG_HCVGL (fragment): Experimental evidence at protein level: Swiss-Prot protein existence level 1. [Protease NS2]: Cysteine protease required for the proteolytic auto-cleavage between the non-structural proteins NS2 and NS3 (By similarity). The N-terminus of NS3 is required for the function of NS2 protease (active region NS2-3) (By similarity). Promotes the initiation of viral particle assembly by mediating the interaction between structural and non-structural proteins (By similarity). From Hepatitis C virus (isolate Glasgow) (HCV).
   2757..2798    +  CDS            V5 tag: epitope tag from simian virus 5
   2854..3078    +  polyA_signal   bGH poly(A) signal: bovine growth hormone polyadenylation signal
   3082..3103    +  promoter       SV40 promoter (fragment): SV40 enhancer and early promoter
   3124..3552    +  rep_origin     f1 ori (sequence partly withheld): f1 bacteriophage origin of replication; arrow indicates direction of (+) strand synthesis
   3566..3896    +  promoter       SV40 promoter: SV40 enhancer and early promoter
   3963..4754    +  CDS            neo: KKA2_KLEPN - Also known as kan, nptII. Experimental evidence at protein level: Swiss-Prot protein existence level 1. Resistance to kanamycin, neomycin, paromomycin, ribostamycin, butirosin and gentamicin B. From Klebsiella pneumoniae.
   4780..4938    +  CDS            ble (fragment): BLE_KLEPN - Experimental evidence at protein level: Swiss-Prot protein existence level 1. Binding protein with a strong affinity to the bleomycin family of antibiotics. Binds to CL990; an antimitotic-antibiotic compound. From Klebsiella pneumoniae.
   4933..5054    +  polyA_signal   SV40 poly(A) signal: SV40 polyadenylation signal
   5127..5143    -  protein_bind   lac operator: The lac repressor binds to the lac operator to inhibit transcription in E. coli. This inhibition can be relieved by adding lactose or isopropyl-β-D-thiogalactopyranoside (IPTG). lac repressor encoded by lacI
   5151..5181    -  promoter       lac promoter: promoter for the E. coli lac operon
   5196..5217    -  protein_bind   CAP binding site: CAP binding activates transcription in the presence of cAMP. E. coli catabolite activator protein
   5230..5322    -  CDS            lacI (fragment): lac repressor; lacI; The lac repressor binds to the lac operator to inhibit transcription in E. coli. This inhibition can be relieved by adding lactose or isopropyl-β-D-thiogalactopyranoside (IPTG).
   5505..6093    -  rep_origin     ori: high-copy-number ColE1/pMB1/pBR322/pUC origin of replication
   6264..7124    -  CDS            AmpR: β-lactamase; bla; confers resistance to ampicillin, carbenicillin, and related antibiotics
   7125..7229    -  promoter       AmpR promoter: bla
>Addgene plasmid #98203 | UKNP1.21.5 | depositor full sequence | sequence record 180014 | UKNP1.21.5 sequence 7260 bps
GACGGATCGGGAGATCTCCCGATCCCCTATGGTCGACTCTCAGTACAATCTGCTCTGATGCCGCATAGTT
AAGCCAGTATCTGCTCCCTGCTTGTGTGTTGGAGGTCGCTGAGTAGTGCGCGAGCAAAATTTAAGCTACA
ACAAGGCAAGGCTTGACCGACAATTGCATGAAGAATCTGCTTAGGGTTAGGCGTTTTGCGCTGCTTCGCG
ATGTACGGGCCAGATATACGCGTTGACATTGATTATTGACTAGTTATTAATAGTAATCAATTACGGGGTC
ATTAGTTCATAGCCCATATATGGAGTTCCGCGTTACATAACTTACGGTAAATGGCCCGCCTGGCTGACCG
CCCAACGACCCCCGCCCATTGACGTCAATAATGACGTATGTTCCCATAGTAACGCCAATAGGGACTTTCC
ATTGACGTCAATGGGTGGACTATTTACGGTAAACTGCCCACTTGGCAGTACATCAAGTGTATCATATGCC
AAGTACGCCCCCTATTGACGTCAATGACGGTAAATGGCCCGCCTGGCATTATGCCCAGTACATGACCTTA
TGGGACTTTCCTACTTGGCAGTACATCTACGTATTAGTCATCGCTATTACCATGGTGATGCGGTTTTGGC
AGTACATCAATGGGCGTGGATAGCGGTTTGACTCACGGGGATTTCCAAGTCTCCACCCCATTGACGTCAA
TGGGAGTTTGTTTTGGCACCAAAATCAACGGGACTTTCCAAAATGTCGTAACAACTCCGCCCCATTGACG
CAAATGGGCGGTAGGCGTGTACGGTGGGAGGTCTATATAAGCAGAGCTCTCTGGCTAACTAGAGAACCCA
CTGCTTACTGGCTTATCGAAATTAATACGACTCACTATAGGGAGACCCAAGCTGGCTAGTTAAGCTTGGT
ACCGAGCTCGGATCCAGTACCCTTCACCATGGGTTGCTCTTTCTCTATCTTCCTCTTGGCCTTGCTGTCC
TGTCTGACTATCCCAGCTTCCGCTTACGAAGTGCGCAACGTGTCCGGGGTGTATCATGTCTCGAACGACT
GCTCCAACGCAAGCATTGTGTATGAGGCAACGGACTTGATCTTACACACCCCCGGGTGCGTGCCCTGCGT
CCGGGAGAACAACTCCTCCCGCTGCTGGGTAGCGCTCACCCCCACGCTCGCGGCCAGGAGCGCCAGCGTC
CCCACTACGACAATACGGCGCCACGTCGATTTGCTCGTTGGGGCGGCTGCTTTCTGCTCCGCTATGTACG
TGGGGGACCTCTGCGGATCTGTTTTCCTTGTCTCCCAGCTGTTCACCATTTCGCCTCACCGGTATGAGAC
AGTGCAGGACTGCAATTGCTCAATCTACCCCGGCCGCGTATCAGGTCACCGCATGGCTTGGGATATGATG
ATGAATTGGTCGCCTACAACAGCCCTAGTGGTATCGCAGTTACTCCGGATCCCACAAGCTGTCGTGGATA
TGGTGGCGGGGGCCCACTGGGGAGTCCTGGCGGGCCTTGCCTACTATTCCATGGTAGGGAACTGGGCTAA
GGTTTTGATTGTAATGCTACTCTTTGCCGGCGTCGATGGGAGCACCCACGTGACGGGGGGGGTTGCAGGC
CAAACTGCCTCTGGCCTCGCGGGCTTCCTCAGCCGTGGGCCGCGTCAGAATATCCAGCTCATAAACACCA
ATGGCAGCTGGCACATCAACCGTACTGCCCTGAACTGCAATGACTCTCTCCAGACTGGGTTCCTCGCCGC
GCTGTTCTACGCACACTCGTTCAACTCGTCCGGGTGCCCAGAACGCATGGCCAGCTGCCGCCCCATCGAC
GAGTTCGCTCAGGGGTGGGGCCCCATCACTTACATTCAGCCTGACATCTCAGACCAGAGACCCTATTGCT
GGCACTACGCACCTCGACCGTGTGGTATTGTGCCGGCGGCGGAGGTGTGCGGCCCAGTATATTGTTTCAC
CCCAAGCCCGGTCGTGGTGGGGACGACCGATCGGTTCGGCGTCCCCACGTACCGCTGGGGCGAAAACGAG
ACGGATGTGCTGCTCCTTAACAACACGCGGCCGCCGCAGGGCAACTGGTTCGGCTGTACATGGATGAATA
GCACTGGGTACACCAAGACGTGCGGGGGCCCCCCGTGTCATATCGGGGGGGTCGGTAACAACACCTTGAC
CTGCCCCACGGACTGCTTCCGGAAGCACCCCGAGGCCACTTACACCAAATGCGGCTCGGGACCTTGGTTG
ACACCTAGGTGCATGGTTCATTACCCATACAGGCTCTGGCACTACCCCTGCACCGTCAACTTCACCATCT
TCAAGGTTAGGATGTATGTGGGGGGCGTGGAGCACAGGTTCGACGCCGCGTGCAATTGGACGCGAGGAGA
GCGTTGTGACCTGGAGGACAGAGACAGATCGGAGCTTAGCCCACTGCTGCTGTCTACAACAGAGTGGCAG
ATACTGCCCTGCTCCTTCACCACCTTGCCGGCCCTGTCCACTGGTTTGATACATCTCCATCAGAACATCG
TGGACATACAATACCTGTACGGTATAGGGTCAGCAGTTGTCTCCTTTGCAATCAAATGGGAGTACGTCCT
GTTGCTCTTCCTTCTCCTGGCGGACGCGCGCGTCTGTGCCTGCTTGTGGATGATGCTGCTGATAGCCCAG
GCTGAGGCGTAATCTAGAAACTTTAAGGGTCAAGACAATTCTGCAGATATCCAGCACAGTGGCGGCCGCT
CGAGTCTAGAGGGCCCGCGGTTCGAAGGTAAGCCTATCCCTAACCCTCTCCTCGGTCTCGATTCTACGCG
TACCGGTCATCATCACCATCACCATTGAGTTTAAACCCGCTGATCAGCCTCGACTGTGCCTTCTAGTTGC
CAGCCATCTGTTGTTTGCCCCTCCCCCGTGCCTTCCTTGACCCTGGAAGGTGCCACTCCCACTGTCCTTT
CCTAATAAAATGAGGAAATTGCATCGCATTGTCTGAGTAGGTGTCATTCTATTCTGGGGGGTGGGGTGGG
GCAGGACAGCAAGGGGGAGGATTGGGAAGACAATAGCAGGCATGCTGGGGATGCGGTGGGCTCTATGGCT
TCTGAGGCGGAAAGAACCAGCTGGGGCTCTAGGGGGTATCCCC
[124 nt withheld, positions 3124-3247]
C
[32 nt withheld, positions 3249-3280]
CA
[57 nt withheld, positions 3283-3339]
A
[49 nt withheld, positions 3341-3389]
CCTTTGACGTTGGAGTCCACGTTCTTT
[37 nt withheld, positions 3417-3453]
ACCCTATCTCGGTCTATTCTTTTGATTTATAAGGGATTTTGGGGATTTCGGCCTATTGGTTAAAAAATGA
GCTGATTTAACAAAAATTTAACGCGAATTAATTCTGTGGAATGTGTGTCAGTTAGGGTGTGGAAAGTCCC
CAGGCTCCCCAGGCAGGCAGAAGTATGCAAAGCATGCATCTCAATTAGTCAGCAACCAGGTGTGGAAAGT
CCCCAGGCTCCCCAGCAGGCAGAAGTATGCAAAGCATGCATCTCAATTAGTCAGCAACCATAGTCCCGCC
CCTAACTCCGCCCATCCCGCCCCTAACTCCGCCCAGTTCCGCCCATTCTCCGCCCCATGGCTGACTAATT
TTTTTTATTTATGCAGAGGCCGAGGCCGCCTCTGCCTCTGAGCTATTCCAGAAGTAGTGAGGAGGCTTTT
TTGGAGGCCTAGGCTTTTGCAAAAAGCTCCCGGGAGCTTGTATATCCATTTTCGGATCTGATCAAGAGAC
AGGATGAGGATCGTTTCGCATGATTGAACAAGATGGATTGCACGCAGGTTCTCCGGCCGCTTGGGTGGAG
AGGCTATTCGGCTATGACTGGGCACAACAGACAATCGGCTGCTCTGATGCCGCCGTGTTCCGGCTGTCAG
CGCAGGGGCGCCCGGTTCTTTTTGTCAAGACCGACCTGTCCGGTGCCCTGAATGAACTGCAGGACGAGGC
AGCGCGGCTATCGTGGCTGGCCACGACGGGCGTTCCTTGCGCAGCTGTGCTCGACGTTGTCACTGAAGCG
GGAAGGGACTGGCTGCTATTGGGCGAAGTGCCGGGGCAGGATCTCCTGTCATCTCACCTTGCTCCTGCCG
AGAAAGTATCCATCATGGCTGATGCAATGCGGCGGCTGCATACGCTTGATCCGGCTACCTGCCCATTCGA
CCACCAAGCGAAACATCGCATCGAGCGAGCACGTACTCGGATGGAAGCCGGTCTTGTCGATCAGGATGAT
CTGGACGAAGAGCATCAGGGGCTCGCGCCAGCCGAACTGTTCGCCAGGCTCAAGGCGCGCATGCCCGACG
GCGAGGATCTCGTCGTGACCCATGGCGATGCCTGCTTGCCGAATATCATGGTGGAAAATGGCCGCTTTTC
TGGATTCATCGACTGTGGCCGGCTGGGTGTGGCGGACCGCTATCAGGACATAGCGTTGGCTACCCGTGAT
ATTGCTGAAGAGCTTGGCGGCGAATGGGCTGACCGCTTCCTCGTGCTTTACGGTATCGCCGCTCCCGATT
CGCAGCGCATCGCCTTCTATCGCCTTCTTGACGAGTTCTTCTGAGCGGGACTCTGGGGTTCGCGAAATGA
CCGACCAAGCGACGCCCAACCTGCCATCACGAGATTTCGATTCCACCGCCGCCTTCTATGAAAGGTTGGG
CTTCGGAATCGTTTTCCGGGACGCCGGCTGGATGATCCTCCAGCGCGGGGATCTCATGCTGGAGTTCTTC
GCCCACCCCAACTTGTTTATTGCAGCTTATAATGGTTACAAATAAAGCAATAGCATCACAAATTTCACAA
ATAAAGCATTTTTTTCACTGCATTCTAGTTGTGGTTTGTCCAAACTCATCAATGTATCTTATCATGTCTG
TATACCGTCGACCTCTAGCTAGAGCTTGGCGTAATCATGGTCATAGCTGTTTCCTGTGTGAAATTGTTAT
CCGCTCACAATTCCACACAACATACGAGCCGGAAGCATAAAGTGTAAAGCCTGGGGTGCCTAATGAGTGA
GCTAACTCACATTAATTGCGTTGCGCTCACTGCCCGCTTTCCAGTCGGGAAACCTGTCGTGCCAGCTGCA
TTAATGAATCGGCCAACGCGCGGGGAGAGGCGGTTTGCGTATTGGGCGCTCTTCCGCTTCCTCGCTCACT
GACTCGCTGCGCTCGGTCGTTCGGCTGCGGCGAGCGGTATCAGCTCACTCAAAGGCGGTAATACGGTTAT
CCACAGAATCAGGGGATAACGCAGGAAAGAACATGTGAGCAAAAGGCCAGCAAAAGGCCAGGAACCGTAA
AAAGGCCGCGTTGCTGGCGTTTTTCCATAGGCTCCGCCCCCCTGACGAGCATCACAAAAATCGACGCTCA
AGTCAGAGGTGGCGAAACCCGACAGGACTATAAAGATACCAGGCGTTTCCCCCTGGAAGCTCCCTCGTGC
GCTCTCCTGTTCCGACCCTGCCGCTTACCGGATACCTGTCCGCCTTTCTCCCTTCGGGAAGCGTGGCGCT
TTCTCAATGCTCACGCTGTAGGTATCTCAGTTCGGTGTAGGTCGTTCGCTCCAAGCTGGGCTGTGTGCAC
GAACCCCCCGTTCAGCCCGACCGCTGCGCCTTATCCGGTAACTATCGTCTTGAGTCCAACCCGGTAAGAC
ACGACTTATCGCCACTGGCAGCAGCCACTGGTAACAGGATTAGCAGAGCGAGGTATGTAGGCGGTGCTAC
AGAGTTCTTGAAGTGGTGGCCTAACTACGGCTACACTAGAAGGACAGTATTTGGTATCTGCGCTCTGCTG
AAGCCAGTTACCTTCGGAAAAAGAGTTGGTAGCTCTTGATCCGGCAAACAAACCACCGCTGGTAGCGGTG
GTTTTTTTGTTTGCAAGCAGCAGATTACGCGCAGAAAAAAAGGATCTCAAGAAGATCCTTTGATCTTTTC
TACGGGGTCTGACGCTCAGTGGAACGAAAACTCACGTTAAGGGATTTTGGTCATGAGATTATCAAAAAGG
ATCTTCACCTAGATCCTTTTAAATTAAAAATGAAGTTTTAAATCAATCTAAAGTATATATGAGTAAACTT
GGTCTGACAGTTACCAATGCTTAATCAGTGAGGCACCTATCTCAGCGATCTGTCTATTTCGTTCATCCAT
AGTTGCCTGACTCCCCGTCGTGTAGATAACTACGATACGGGAGGGCTTACCATCTGGCCCCAGTGCTGCA
ATGATACCGCGAGACCCACGCTCACCGGCTCCAGATTTATCAGCAATAAACCAGCCAGCCGGAAGGGCCG
AGCGCAGAAGTGGTCCTGCAACTTTATCCGCCTCCATCCAGTCTATTAATTGTTGCCGGGAAGCTAGAGT
AAGTAGTTCGCCAGTTAATAGTTTGCGCAACGTTGTTGCCATTGCTACAGGCATCGTGGTGTCACGCTCG
TCGTTTGGTATGGCTTCATTCAGCTCCGGTTCCCAACGATCAAGGCGAGTTACATGATCCCCCATGTTGT
GCAAAAAAGCGGTTAGCTCCTTCGGTCCTCCGATCGTTGTCAGAAGTAAGTTGGCCGCAGTGTTATCACT
CATGGTTATGGCAGCACTGCATAATTCTCTTACTGTCATGCCATCCGTAAGATGCTTTTCTGTGACTGGT
GAGTACTCAACCAAGTCATTCTGAGAATAGTGTATGCGGCGACCGAGTTGCTCTTGCCCGGCGTCAATAC
GGGATAATACCGCGCCACATAGCAGAACTTTAAAAGTGCTCATCATTGGAAAACGTTCTTCGGGGCGAAA
ACTCTCAAGGATCTTACCGCTGTTGAGATCCAGTTCGATGTAACCCACTCGTGCACCCAACTGATCTTCA
GCATCTTTTACTTTCACCAGCGTTTCTGGGTGAGCAAAAACAGGAAGGCAAAATGCCGCAAAAAAGGGAA
TAAGGGCGACACGGAAATGTTGAATACTCATACTCTTCCTTTTTCAATATTATTGAAGCATTTATCAGGG
TTATTGTCTCATGAGCGGATACATATTTGAATGTATTTAGAAAAATAAACAAATAGGGGTTCCGCGCACA
TTTCCCCGAAAAGTGCCACCTGACGTC
