Features (pLannotate 1.2.2; 21 found; start..end, strand, type, name):
     27..79      -  misc_feature   bom (fragment): basis of mobility region from pBR322
    234..613     +  enhancer       CMV enhancer: human cytomegalovirus immediate early enhancer
    614..817     +  promoter       CMV promoter: human cytomegalovirus (CMV) immediate early promoter
    813..846     +  LTR            5' LTR (truncated) (fragment): truncated 5' long terminal repeat (LTR) from HIV-1
    862..880     +  promoter       T7 promoter: promoter for bacteriophage T7 RNA polymerase
    941..2668    +  CDS            POLG_HCVGL (fragment): Experimental evidence at protein level: Swiss-Prot protein existence level 1. [Protease NS2]: Cysteine protease required for the proteolytic auto-cleavage between the non-structural proteins NS2 and NS3 (By similarity). The N-terminus of NS3 is required for the function of NS2 protease (active region NS2-3) (By similarity). Promotes the initiation of viral particle assembly by mediating the interaction between structural and non-structural proteins (By similarity). From Hepatitis C virus (isolate Glasgow) (HCV).
   2756..2797    +  CDS            V5 tag: epitope tag from simian virus 5
   2853..3077    +  polyA_signal   bGH poly(A) signal: bovine growth hormone polyadenylation signal
   3081..3102    +  promoter       SV40 promoter (fragment): SV40 enhancer and early promoter
   3123..3551    +  rep_origin     f1 ori (sequence partly withheld): f1 bacteriophage origin of replication; arrow indicates direction of (+) strand synthesis
   3565..3894    +  promoter       SV40 promoter: SV40 enhancer and early promoter
   3961..4752    +  CDS            neo: KKA2_KLEPN - Also known as kan, nptII. Experimental evidence at protein level: Swiss-Prot protein existence level 1. Resistance to kanamycin, neomycin, paromomycin, ribostamycin, butirosin and gentamicin B. From Klebsiella pneumoniae.
   4778..4936    +  CDS            ble (fragment): BLE_KLEPN - Experimental evidence at protein level: Swiss-Prot protein existence level 1. Binding protein with a strong affinity to the bleomycin family of antibiotics. Binds to CL990; an antimitotic-antibiotic compound. From Klebsiella pneumoniae.
   4931..5052    +  polyA_signal   SV40 poly(A) signal: SV40 polyadenylation signal
   5125..5141    -  protein_bind   lac operator: The lac repressor binds to the lac operator to inhibit transcription in E. coli. This inhibition can be relieved by adding lactose or isopropyl-β-D-thiogalactopyranoside (IPTG). lac repressor encoded by lacI
   5149..5179    -  promoter       lac promoter: promoter for the E. coli lac operon
   5194..5215    -  protein_bind   CAP binding site: CAP binding activates transcription in the presence of cAMP. E. coli catabolite activator protein
   5228..5320    -  CDS            lacI (fragment): lac repressor; lacI; The lac repressor binds to the lac operator to inhibit transcription in E. coli. This inhibition can be relieved by adding lactose or isopropyl-β-D-thiogalactopyranoside (IPTG).
   5503..6091    -  rep_origin     ori: high-copy-number ColE1/pMB1/pBR322/pUC origin of replication
   6262..7122    -  CDS            AmpR: β-lactamase; bla; confers resistance to ampicillin, carbenicillin, and related antibiotics
   7123..7227    -  promoter       AmpR promoter: bla
>Addgene plasmid #98203 | UKNP1.21.5 | addgene full sequence | sequence record 189964 | Addgene NGS Result
ACGGATCGGGAGATCTCCCGATCCCCTATGGTGCACTCTCAGTACAATCTGCTCTGATGCCGCATAGTTA
AGCCAGTATCTGCTCCCTGCTTGTGTGTTGGAGGTCGCTGAGTAGTGCGCGAGCAAAATTTAAGCTACAA
CAAGGCAAGGCTTGACCGACAATTGCATGAAGAATCTGCTTAGGGTTAGGCGTTTTGCGCTGCTTCGCGA
TGTACGGGCCAGATATACGCGTTGACATTGATTATTGACTAGTTATTAATAGTAATCAATTACGGGGTCA
TTAGTTCATAGCCCATATATGGAGTTCCGCGTTACATAACTTACGGTAAATGGCCCGCCTGGCTGACCGC
CCAACGACCCCCGCCCATTGACGTCAATAATGACGTATGTTCCCATAGTAACGCCAATAGGGACTTTCCA
TTGACGTCAATGGGTGGAGTATTTACGGTAAACTGCCCACTTGGCAGTACATCAAGTGTATCATATGCCA
AGTACGCCCCCTATTGACGTCAATGACGGTAAATGGCCCGCCTGGCATTATGCCCAGTACATGACCTTAT
GGGACTTTCCTACTTGGCAGTACATCTACGTATTAGTCATCGCTATTACCATGGTGATGCGGTTTTGGCA
GTACATCAATGGGCGTGGATAGCGGTTTGACTCACGGGGATTTCCAAGTCTCCACCCCATTGACGTCAAT
GGGAGTTTGTTTTGGCACCAAAATCAACGGGACTTTCCAAAATGTCGTAACAACTCCGCCCCATTGACGC
AAATGGGCGGTAGGCGTGTACGGTGGGAGGTCTATATAAGCAGAGCTCTCTGGCTAACTAGAGAACCCAC
TGCTTACTGGCTTATCGAAATTAATACGACTCACTATAGGGAGACCCAAGCTGGCTAGTTAAGCTTGGTA
CCGAGCTCGGATCCAGTACCCTTCACCATGGGTTGCTCTTTCTCTATCTTCCTCTTGGCCTTGCTGTCCT
GTCTGACTATCCCAGCTTCCGCTTACGAAGTGCGCAACGTGTCCGGGGTGTATCATGTCTCGAACGACTG
CTCCAACGCAAGCATTGTGTATGAGGCAACGGACTTGATCTTACACACCCCCGGGTGCGTGCCCTGCGTC
CGGGAGAACAACTCCTCCCGCTGCTGGGTAGCGCTCACCCCCACGCTCGCGGCCAGGAGCGCCAGCGTCC
CCACTACGACAATACGGCGCCACGTCGATTTGCTCGTTGGGGCGGCTGCTTTCTGCTCCGCTATGTACGT
GGGGGACCTCTGCGGATCTGTTTTCCTTGTCTCCCAGCTGTTCACCATTTCGCCTCACCGGTATGAGACA
GTGCAGGACTGCAATTGCTCAATCTACCCCGGCCGCGTATCAGGTCACCGCATGGCTTGGGATATGATGA
TGAATTGGTCGCCTACAACAGCCCTAGTGGTATCGCAGTTACTCCGGATCCCACAAGCTGTCGTGGATAT
GGTGGCGGGGGCCCACTGGGGAGTCCTGGCGGGCCTTGCCTACTATTCCATGGTAGGGAACTGGGCTAAG
GTTTTGATTGTAATGCTACTCTTTGCCGGCGTCGATGGGAGCACCCACGTGACGGGGGGGGTTGCAGGCC
AAACTGCCTCTGGCCTCGCGGGCTTCCTCAGCCGTGGGCCGCGTCAGAATATCCAGCTCATAAACACCAA
TGGCAGCTGGCACATCAACCGTACTGCCCTGAACTGCAATGACTCTCTCCAGACTGGGTTCCTCGCCGCG
CTGTTCTACGCACACTCGTTCAACTCGTCCGGGTGCCCAGAACGCATGGCCAGCTGCCGCCCCATCGACG
AGTTCGCTCAGGGGTGGGGCCCCATCACTTACATTCAGCCTGACATCTCAGACCAGAGACCCTATTGCTG
GCACTACGCACCTCGACCGTGTGGTATTGTGCCGGCGGCGGAGGTGTGCGGCCCAGTATATTGTTTCACC
CCAAGCCCGGTCGTGGTGGGGACGACCGATCGGTTCGGCGTCCCCACGTACCGCTGGGGCGAAAACGAGA
CGGATGTGCTGCTCCTTAACAACACGCGGCCGCCGCAGGGCAACTGGTTCGGCTGTACATGGATGAATAG
CACTGGGTACACCAAGACGTGCGGGGGCCCCCCGTGTCATATCGGGGGGGTCGGTAACAACACCTTGACC
TGCCCCACGGACTGCTTCCGGAAGCACCCCGAGGCCACTTACACCAAATGCGGCTCGGGACCTTGGTTGA
CACCTAGGTGCATGGTTCATTACCCATACAGGCTCTGGCACTACCCCTGCACCGTCAACTTCACCATCTT
CAAGGTTAGGATGTATGTGGGGGGCGTGGAGCACAGGTTCGACGCCGCGTGCAATTGGACGCGAGGAGAG
CGTTGTGACCTGGAGGACAGAGACAGATCGGAGCTTAGCCCACTGCTGCTGTCTACAACAGAGTGGCAGA
TACTGCCCTGCTCCTTCACCACCTTGCCGGCCCTGTCCACTGGTTTGATACATCTCCATCAGAACATCGT
GGACATACAATACCTGTACGGTATAGGGTCAGCAGTTGTCTCCTTTGCAATCAAATGGGAGTACGTCCTG
TTGCTCTTCCTTCTCCTGGCGGACGCGCGCGTCTGTGCCTGCTTGTGGATGATGCTGCTGATAGCCCAGG
CTGAGGCGTAATCTAGAAACTTTAAGGGTCAAGACAATTCTGCAGATATCCAGCACAGTGGCGGCCGCTC
GAGTCTAGAGGGCCCGCGGTTCGAAGGTAAGCCTATCCCTAACCCTCTCCTCGGTCTCGATTCTACGCGT
ACCGGTCATCATCACCATCACCATTGAGTTTAAACCCGCTGATCAGCCTCGACTGTGCCTTCTAGTTGCC
AGCCATCTGTTGTTTGCCCCTCCCCCGTGCCTTCCTTGACCCTGGAAGGTGCCACTCCCACTGTCCTTTC
CTAATAAAATGAGGAAATTGCATCGCATTGTCTGAGTAGGTGTCATTCTATTCTGGGGGGTGGGGTGGGG
CAGGACAGCAAGGGGGAGGATTGGGAAGACAATAGCAGGCATGCTGGGGATGCGGTGGGCTCTATGGCTT
CTGAGGCGGAAAGAACCAGCTGGGGCTCTAGGGGGTATCCCC
[124 nt withheld, positions 3123-3246]
C
[91 nt withheld, positions 3248-3338]
A
[49 nt withheld, positions 3340-3388]
CCTTTGACGTTGGAGTCCACGTTCTTT
[37 nt withheld, positions 3416-3452]
ACCCTATCTCGGTCTATTCTTTTGATTTATAAGGGATTTTGCCGATTTCGGCCTATTGGTTAAAAAATGA
GCTGATTTAACAAAAATTTAACGCGAATTAATTCTGTGGAATGTGTGTCAGTTAGGGTGTGGAAAGTCCC
CAGGCTCCCCAGCAGGCAGAAGTATGCAAAGCATGCATCTCAATTAGTCAGCAACCAGGTGTGGAAAGTC
CCCAGGCTCCCCAGCAGGCAGAAGTATGCAAAGCATGCATCTCAATTAGTCAGCAACCATAGTCCCGCCC
CTAACTCCGCCCATCCCGCCCCTAACTCCGCCCAGTTCCGCCCATTCTCCGCCCCATGGCTGACTAATTT
TTTTTATTTATGCAGAGGCCGAGGCCGCCTCTGCCTCTGAGCTATTCCAGAAGTAGTGAGGAGGCTTTTT
TGGAGGCCTAGGCTTTTGCAAAAAGCTCCCGGGAGCTTGTATATCCATTTTCGGATCTGATCAAGAGACA
GGATGAGGATCGTTTCGCATGATTGAACAAGATGGATTGCACGCAGGTTCTCCGGCCGCTTGGGTGGAGA
GGCTATTCGGCTATGACTGGGCACAACAGACAATCGGCTGCTCTGATGCCGCCGTGTTCCGGCTGTCAGC
GCAGGGGCGCCCGGTTCTTTTTGTCAAGACCGACCTGTCCGGTGCCCTGAATGAACTGCAGGACGAGGCA
GCGCGGCTATCGTGGCTGGCCACGACGGGCGTTCCTTGCGCAGCTGTGCTCGACGTTGTCACTGAAGCGG
GAAGGGACTGGCTGCTATTGGGCGAAGTGCCGGGGCAGGATCTCCTGTCATCTCACCTTGCTCCTGCCGA
GAAAGTATCCATCATGGCTGATGCAATGCGGCGGCTGCATACGCTTGATCCGGCTACCTGCCCATTCGAC
CACCAAGCGAAACATCGCATCGAGCGAGCACGTACTCGGATGGAAGCCGGTCTTGTCGATCAGGATGATC
TGGACGAAGAGCATCAGGGGCTCGCGCCAGCCGAACTGTTCGCCAGGCTCAAGGCGCGCATGCCCGACGG
CGAGGATCTCGTCGTGACCCATGGCGATGCCTGCTTGCCGAATATCATGGTGGAAAATGGCCGCTTTTCT
GGATTCATCGACTGTGGCCGGCTGGGTGTGGCGGACCGCTATCAGGACATAGCGTTGGCTACCCGTGATA
TTGCTGAAGAGCTTGGCGGCGAATGGGCTGACCGCTTCCTCGTGCTTTACGGTATCGCCGCTCCCGATTC
GCAGCGCATCGCCTTCTATCGCCTTCTTGACGAGTTCTTCTGAGCGGGACTCTGGGGTTCGCGAAATGAC
CGACCAAGCGACGCCCAACCTGCCATCACGAGATTTCGATTCCACCGCCGCCTTCTATGAAAGGTTGGGC
TTCGGAATCGTTTTCCGGGACGCCGGCTGGATGATCCTCCAGCGCGGGGATCTCATGCTGGAGTTCTTCG
CCCACCCCAACTTGTTTATTGCAGCTTATAATGGTTACAAATAAAGCAATAGCATCACAAATTTCACAAA
TAAAGCATTTTTTTCACTGCATTCTAGTTGTGGTTTGTCCAAACTCATCAATGTATCTTATCATGTCTGT
ATACCGTCGACCTCTAGCTAGAGCTTGGCGTAATCATGGTCATAGCTGTTTCCTGTGTGAAATTGTTATC
CGCTCACAATTCCACACAACATACGAGCCGGAAGCATAAAGTGTAAAGCCTGGGGTGCCTAATGAGTGAG
CTAACTCACATTAATTGCGTTGCGCTCACTGCCCGCTTTCCAGTCGGGAAACCTGTCGTGCCAGCTGCAT
TAATGAATCGGCCAACGCGCGGGGAGAGGCGGTTTGCGTATTGGGCGCTCTTCCGCTTCCTCGCTCACTG
ACTCGCTGCGCTCGGTCGTTCGGCTGCGGCGAGCGGTATCAGCTCACTCAAAGGCGGTAATACGGTTATC
CACAGAATCAGGGGATAACGCAGGAAAGAACATGTGAGCAAAAGGCCAGCAAAAGGCCAGGAACCGTAAA
AAGGCCGCGTTGCTGGCGTTTTTCCATAGGCTCCGCCCCCCTGACGAGCATCACAAAAATCGACGCTCAA
GTCAGAGGTGGCGAAACCCGACAGGACTATAAAGATACCAGGCGTTTCCCCCTGGAAGCTCCCTCGTGCG
CTCTCCTGTTCCGACCCTGCCGCTTACCGGATACCTGTCCGCCTTTCTCCCTTCGGGAAGCGTGGCGCTT
TCTCATAGCTCACGCTGTAGGTATCTCAGTTCGGTGTAGGTCGTTCGCTCCAAGCTGGGCTGTGTGCACG
AACCCCCCGTTCAGCCCGACCGCTGCGCCTTATCCGGTAACTATCGTCTTGAGTCCAACCCGGTAAGACA
CGACTTATCGCCACTGGCAGCAGCCACTGGTAACAGGATTAGCAGAGCGAGGTATGTAGGCGGTGCTACA
GAGTTCTTGAAGTGGTGGCCTAACTACGGCTACACTAGAAGAACAGTATTTGGTATCTGCGCTCTGCTGA
AGCCAGTTACCTTCGGAAAAAGAGTTGGTAGCTCTTGATCCGGCAAACAAACCACCGCTGGTAGCGGTGG
TTTTTTTGTTTGCAAGCAGCAGATTACGCGCAGAAAAAAAGGATCTCAAGAAGATCCTTTGATCTTTTCT
ACGGGGTCTGACGCTCAGTGGAACGAAAACTCACGTTAAGGGATTTTGGTCATGAGATTATCAAAAAGGA
TCTTCACCTAGATCCTTTTAAATTAAAAATGAAGTTTTAAATCAATCTAAAGTATATATGAGTAAACTTG
GTCTGACAGTTACCAATGCTTAATCAGTGAGGCACCTATCTCAGCGATCTGTCTATTTCGTTCATCCATA
GTTGCCTGACTCCCCGTCGTGTAGATAACTACGATACGGGAGGGCTTACCATCTGGCCCCAGTGCTGCAA
TGATACCGCGAGACCCACGCTCACCGGCTCCAGATTTATCAGCAATAAACCAGCCAGCCGGAAGGGCCGA
GCGCAGAAGTGGTCCTGCAACTTTATCCGCCTCCATCCAGTCTATTAATTGTTGCCGGGAAGCTAGAGTA
AGTAGTTCGCCAGTTAATAGTTTGCGCAACGTTGTTGCCATTGCTACAGGCATCGTGGTGTCACGCTCGT
CGTTTGGTATGGCTTCATTCAGCTCCGGTTCCCAACGATCAAGGCGAGTTACATGATCCCCCATGTTGTG
CAAAAAAGCGGTTAGCTCCTTCGGTCCTCCGATCGTTGTCAGAAGTAAGTTGGCCGCAGTGTTATCACTC
ATGGTTATGGCAGCACTGCATAATTCTCTTACTGTCATGCCATCCGTAAGATGCTTTTCTGTGACTGGTG
AGTACTCAACCAAGTCATTCTGAGAATAGTGTATGCGGCGACCGAGTTGCTCTTGCCCGGCGTCAATACG
GGATAATACCGCGCCACATAGCAGAACTTTAAAAGTGCTCATCATTGGAAAACGTTCTTCGGGGCGAAAA
CTCTCAAGGATCTTACCGCTGTTGAGATCCAGTTCGATGTAACCCACTCGTGCACCCAACTGATCTTCAG
CATCTTTTACTTTCACCAGCGTTTCTGGGTGAGCAAAAACAGGAAGGCAAAATGCCGCAAAAAAGGGAAT
AAGGGCGACACGGAAATGTTGAATACTCATACTCTTCCTTTTTCAATATTATTGAAGCATTTATCAGGGT
TATTGTCTCATGAGCGGATACATATTTGAATGTATTTAGAAAAATAAACAAATAGGGGTTCCGCGCACAT
TTCCCCGAAAAGTGCCACCTGACGTCG
